>Addgene plasmid #200100 | pKLV2-EF1a-Cas9GFP-W | addgene full sequence | sequence record 419586 | Addgene NGS Result
TAAGCGTTAATATTTTGTTAAAATTCGCGTTAAATTTTTGTTAAATCAGCTCATTTTTTAACCAATAGGC
CGAAATCGGCAAAATCCCTTATAAATCAAAAGAATAGACCGAGATAGGGT
[37 nt withheld, positions 121-157]
AAAGAACGTGGACTCCAACGTCAAAGG
[49 nt withheld, positions 185-233]
T
[91 nt withheld, positions 235-325]
G
[124 nt withheld, positions 327-450]
CCCATTCGCCATTCAGGCTGCGCAACTGTTGGGAAGGGCGATCGGTGCGGGCCTCTTCGCTATTACGCCA
GCTGGCGAAAGGGGGATGTGCTGCAAGGCGATTAAGTTGGGTAACGCCAGGGTTTTCCCAGTCACGACGT
TGTAAAACGACGGCCAGTGAGCGCGCGTAATACGACTCACTATAGGGCGAATTGACTAGTACATAACTTA
CGGTAAATGGCCCGCCTGGCTGACCGCCCAACGACCCCCGCCCATTGACGTCAATAATGACGTATGTTCC
CATAGTAACGCCAATAGGGACTTTCCATTGACGTCAATGGGTGGAGTATTTACGGTAAACTGCCCACTTG
GCAGTACATCAAGTGTATCATATGCCAAGTACGCCCCCTATTGACGTCAATGACGGTAAATGGCCCGCCT
GGCATTATGCCCAGTACATGACCTTATGGGACTTTCCTACTTGGCAGTACATCTACGTATTAGTCATCGC
TATTACCATGGTGATGCGGTTTTGGCAGTACATCAATGGGCGTGGATAGCGGTTTGACTCACGGGGATTT
CCAAGTCTCCACCCCATTGACGTCAATGGGAGTTTGTTTTGGCACCAAAATCAACGGGACTTTCCAAAAT
GTCGTAACAACTCCGCCCCATTGACGCAAATGGGCGGTAGGCGTGTACGGTGGGAGGTCTATATAAGCAG
CGCGTTTTGCCTGTACTGGGTCTCTCTGGTTAGACCAGATCTGAGCCTGGGAGCTCTCTGGCTAACTAGG
GAACCCACTGCTTAAGCCTCAATAAAGCTTGCCTTGAGTGCTTCAAGTAGTGTGTGCCCGTCTGTTGTGT
GACTCTGGTAACTAGAGATCCCTCAGACCCTTTTAGTCAGTGTGGAAAATCTCTAGCAGTGGCGCCCGAA
CAGGGACTTGAAAGCGAAAGGGAAACCAGAGGAGCTCTCTCGACGCAGGACTCGGCTTGCTGAAGCGCGC
ACGGCAAGAGGCGAGGGGCGGCGACTGGTGAGTACGCCAAAAATTTTGACTAGCGGAGGCTAGAAGGAGA
GAGATGGGTGCGAGAGCGTCAGTATTAAGCGGGGGAGAATTAGATCGCGATGGGAAAAAATTCGGTTAAG
GCCAGGGGGAAAGAAAAAATATAAATTAAAACATATAGTATGGGCAAGCAGGGAGCTAGAACGATTCGCA
GTTAATCCTGGCCTGTTAGAAACATCAGAAGGCTGTAGACAAATACTGGGACAGCTACAACCATCCCTTC
AGACAGGATCAGAAGAACTTAGATCATTATATAATACAGTAGCAACCCTCTATTGTGTGCATCAAAGGAT
AGAGATAAAAGACACCAAGGAAGCTTTAGACAAGATAGAGGAAGAGCAAAACAAAAGTAAGACCACCGCA
CAGCAAGCGGCCGGCCGCGCTGATCTTCAGACCTGGAGGAGGAGATATGAGGGACAATTGGAGAAGTGAA
TTATATAAATATAAAGTAGTAAAAATTGAACCATTAGGAGTAGCACCCACCAAGGCAAAGAGAAGAGTGG
TGCAGAGAGAAAAAAGAGCAGTGGGAATAGGAGCTTTGTTCCTTGGGTTCTTGGGAGCAGCAGGAAGCAC
TATGGGCGCAGCGTCAATGACGCTGACGGTACAGGCCAGACAATTATTGTCTGGTATAGTGCAGCAGCAG
AACAATTTGCTGAGGGCTATTGAGGCGCAACAGCATCTGTTGCAACTCACAGTCTGGGGCATCAAGCAGC
TCCAGGCAAGAATCCTGGCTGTGGAAAGATACCTAAAGGATCAACAGCTCCTGGGGATTTGGGGTTGCTC
TGGAAAACTCATTTGCACCACTGCTGTGCCTTGGAATGCTAGTTGGAGTAATAAATCTCTGGAACAGATT
TGGAATCACACGACCTGGATGGAGTGGGACAGAGAAATTAACAATTACACAAGCTTAATACACTCCTTAA
TTGAAGAATCGCAAAACCAGCAAGAAAAGAATGAACAAGAATTATTGGAATTAGATAAATGGGCAAGTTT
GTGGAATTGGTTTAACATAACAAATTGGCTGTGGTATATAAAATTATTCATAATGATAGTAGGAGGCTTG
GTAGGTTTAAGAATAGTTTTTGCTGTACTTTCTATAGTGAATAGAGTTAGGCAGGGATATTCACCATTAT
CGTTTCAGACCCACCTCCCAACCCCGAGGGGACCCGACAGGCCCGAAGGAATAGAAGAAGAAGGTGGAGA
GAGAGACAGAGACAGATCCATTCGATTAGTGAACGGATCGGCACTGCGTGCGCCAATTCTGCAGACAAAT
GGCAGTATTCATCCACAATTTTAAAAGAAAAGGGGGGATTGGGGGGTACAGTGCAGGGGAAAGAATAGTA
GACATAATAGCAACAGACATACAAACTAAAGAATTACAAAAACAAATTACAAAAATTCAAAATTTTCGGG
TTTATTACAGGGACAGCAGAGATCCAGTTTGGTTAGTACCGGGCCCTACGCGTGAGGGGCGCGGAAGCCG
GGGCGGAGGAGGAGCCAACCCCGGGCTGGGCTGAGACCCGCAGAGGAAGACGCTCTAGGGATTTGTCCCG
GACTAGCGAGATGGCAAGGCTGAGGACGGGAGGCTGATTGAGAGGCGAAGGTACACCCTAATCTCAATAC
AACCTTTGGAGCTAAGCCAGCAATGGTAGAGGGAAGATTCTGCACGTCCCTTCCAGGCGGCCTCCCCGTC
ACCACCCCCCCCAACCCGCCCCGACCGGAGCTGAGAGTAATTCATACAAAAGGACTCGCCCCTGCCTTGG
GGAATCCCAGGGACCGTCGTTAAACTCCCACTAACGTAGAACCCAGAGATCGCTGCGTTCCCGCCCCCTC
ACCCGCCCGCTCTCGTCATCACTGAGGTGGAGAAGAGCATGCGTGAGGCTCCGGTGCCCGTCAGTGGGCA
GAGCGCACATCGCCCACAGTCCCCGAGAAGTTGGGGGGAGGGGTCGGCAATTGAACCGGTGCCTAGAGAA
AGTGGCGCGGGGTAAACTGGGAAAGTGATGTCGTGTACTGGCTCCGCCTTTTTCCCGAGGGTGGGGGAGA
ACCGTATATAAGTGCAGTAGTCGCCGTGAACGTTCTTTTTCGCAACGGGTTTGCCGCCAGAACACAGGTA
AGTGCCGTGTGTGGTTCCCGCGGGCCTGGCCTCTTTACGGGTTATGGCCCTTGCGTGCCTTGAATTACTT
CCACGCCCCTGGCTGCAGTACGTGATTCTTGATCCCGAGCTTCGGGTTGGAAGTGGGTGGGAGAGTTCGA
GGCCTTGCGCTTAAGGAGCCCCTTCGCCTCGTGCTTGAGTTGAGGCCTGGCCTGGGCGCTGGGGCCGCCG
CGTGCGAATCTGGTGGCACCTTCGCGCCTGTCTCGCTGCTTTCGATAAGTCTCTAGCCATTTAAAATTTT
TGATGACCTGCTGCGACGCTTTTTTTCTGGCAAGATAGTCTTGTAAATGCGGGCCAAGATCTGCACACTG
GTATTTCGGTTTTTGGGGCCGCGGGCGGCGACGGGGCCCGTGCGTCCCAGCGCACATGTTCGGCGAGGCG
GGGCCTGCGAGCGCGGCCACCGAGAATCGGACGGGGGTAGTCTCAAGCTGGCCGGCCTGCTCTGGTGCCT
GGCCTCGCGCCGCCGTGTATCGCCCCGCCCTGGGCGGCAAGGCTGGCCCGGTCGGCACCAGTTGCGTGAG
CGGAAAGATGGCCGCTTCCCGGCCCTGCTGCAGGGAGCTCAAAATGGAGGACGCGGCGCTCGGGAGAGCG
GGCGGGTGAGTCACCCACACAAAGGAAAAGGGCCTTTCCGTCCTCAGCCGTCGCTTCATGTGACTCCACG
GAGTACCGGGCGCCGTCCAGGCACCTCGATTAGTTCTCGAGCTTTTGGAGTACGTCGTCTTTAGGTTGGG
GGGAGGGGTTTTATGCGATGGAGTTTCCCCACACTGAGTGGGTGGAGACTGAAGTTAGGCCAGCTTGGCA
CTTGATGTAATTCTCCTTGGAATTTGCCCTTTTTGAGTTTGGATCTTGGTTCATTCTCAAGCCTCAGACA
GTGGTTCAAAGTTTTTTTCTTCCATTTCAGGTGTCGTGGAAGCTTGGCGCGCCACCATGGACTATAAGGA
CCACGACGGAGACTACAAGGATCATGATATTGATTACAAAGACGATGACGATAAGATGGCCCCAAAGAAG
AAGCGGAAGGTCGGTATCCACGGAGTCCCAGCAGCCGACAAGAAGTACAGCATCGGCCTGGACATCGGCA
CCAACTCTGTGGGCTGGGCCGTGATCACCGACGAGTACAAGGTGCCCAGCAAGAAATTCAAGGTGCTGGG
CAACACCGACCGGCACAGCATCAAGAAGAACCTGATCGGAGCCCTGCTGTTCGACAGCGGCGAAACAGCC
GAGGCCACCCGGCTGAAGAGAACCGCCAGAAGAAGATACACCAGACGGAAGAACCGGATCTGCTATCTGC
AAGAGATCTTCAGCAACGAGATGGCCAAGGTGGACGACAGCTTCTTCCACAGACTGGAAGAGTCCTTCCT
GGTGGAAGAGGATAAGAAGCACGAGCGGCACCCCATCTTCGGCAACATCGTGGACGAGGTGGCCTACCAC
GAGAAGTACCCCACCATCTACCACCTGAGAAAGAAACTGGTGGACAGCACCGACAAGGCCGACCTGCGGC
TGATCTATCTGGCCCTGGCCCACATGATCAAGTTCCGGGGCCACTTCCTGATCGAGGGCGACCTGAACCC
CGACAACAGCGACGTGGACAAGCTGTTCATCCAGCTGGTGCAGACCTACAACCAGCTGTTCGAGGAAAAC
CCCATCAACGCCAGCGGCGTGGACGCCAAGGCCATCCTGTCTGCCAGACTGAGCAAGAGCAGACGGCTGG
AAAATCTGATCGCCCAGCTGCCCGGCGAGAAGAAGAATGGCCTGTTCGGAAACCTGATTGCCCTGAGCCT
GGGCCTGACCCCCAACTTCAAGAGCAACTTCGACCTGGCCGAGGATGCCAAACTGCAGCTGAGCAAGGAC
ACCTACGACGACGACCTGGACAACCTGCTGGCCCAGATCGGCGACCAGTACGCCGACCTGTTTCTGGCCG
CCAAGAACCTGTCCGACGCCATCCTGCTGAGCGACATCCTGAGAGTGAACACCGAGATCACCAAGGCCCC
CCTGAGCGCCTCTATGATCAAGAGATACGACGAGCACCACCAGGACCTGACCCTGCTGAAAGCTCTCGTG
CGGCAGCAGCTGCCTGAGAAGTACAAAGAGATTTTCTTCGACCAGAGCAAGAACGGCTACGCCGGCTACA
TTGACGGCGGAGCCAGCCAGGAAGAGTTCTACAAGTTCATCAAGCCCATCCTGGAAAAGATGGACGGCAC
CGAGGAACTGCTCGTGAAGCTGAACAGAGAGGACCTGCTGCGGAAGCAGCGGACCTTCGACAACGGCAGC
ATCCCCCACCAGATCCACCTGGGAGAGCTGCACGCCATTCTGCGGCGGCAGGAAGATTTTTACCCATTCC
TGAAGGACAACCGGGAAAAGATCGAGAAGATCCTGACCTTCCGCATCCCCTACTACGTGGGCCCTCTGGC
CAGGGGAAACAGCAGATTCGCCTGGATGACCAGAAAGAGCGAGGAAACCATCACCCCCTGGAACTTCGAG
GAAGTGGTGGACAAGGGCGCTTCCGCCCAGAGCTTCATCGAGCGGATGACCAACTTCGATAAGAACCTGC
CCAACGAGAAGGTGCTGCCCAAGCACAGCCTGCTGTACGAGTACTTCACCGTGTATAACGAGCTGACCAA
AGTGAAATACGTGACCGAGGGAATGAGAAAGCCCGCCTTCCTGAGCGGCGAGCAGAAAAAGGCCATCGTG
GACCTGCTGTTCAAGACCAACCGGAAAGTGACCGTGAAGCAGCTGAAAGAGGACTACTTCAAGAAAATCG
AGTGCTTCGACTCCGTGGAAATCTCCGGCGTGGAAGATCGGTTCAACGCCTCCCTGGGCACATACCACGA
TCTGCTGAAAATTATCAAGGACAAGGACTTCCTGGACAATGAGGAAAACGAGGACATTCTGGAAGATATC
GTGCTGACCCTGACACTGTTTGAGGACAGAGAGATGATCGAGGAACGGCTGAAAACCTATGCCCACCTGT
TCGACGACAAAGTGATGAAGCAGCTGAAGCGGCGGAGATACACCGGCTGGGGCAGGCTGAGCCGGAAGCT
GATCAACGGCATCCGGGACAAGCAGTCCGGCAAGACAATCCTGGATTTCCTGAAGTCCGACGGCTTCGCC
AACAGAAACTTCATGCAGCTGATCCACGACGACAGCCTGACCTTTAAAGAGGACATCCAGAAAGCCCAGG
TGTCCGGCCAGGGCGATAGCCTGCACGAGCACATTGCCAATCTGGCCGGCAGCCCCGCCATTAAGAAGGG
CATCCTGCAGACAGTGAAGGTGGTGGACGAGCTCGTGAAAGTGATGGGCCGGCACAAGCCCGAGAACATC
GTGATCGAAATGGCCAGAGAGAACCAGACCACCCAGAAGGGACAGAAGAACAGCCGCGAGAGAATGAAGC
GGATCGAAGAGGGCATCAAAGAGCTGGGCAGCCAGATCCTGAAAGAACACCCCGTGGAAAACACCCAGCT
GCAGAACGAGAAGCTGTACCTGTACTACCTGCAGAATGGGCGGGATATGTACGTGGACCAGGAACTGGAC
ATCAACCGGCTGTCCGACTACGATGTGGACCATATCGTGCCTCAGAGCTTTCTGAAGGACGACTCCATCG
ACAACAAGGTGCTGACCAGAAGCGACAAGAACCGGGGCAAGAGCGACAACGTGCCCTCCGAAGAGGTCGT
GAAGAAGATGAAGAACTACTGGCGGCAGCTGCTGAACGCCAAGCTGATTACCCAGAGAAAGTTCGACAAT
CTGACCAAGGCCGAGAGAGGCGGCCTGAGCGAACTGGATAAGGCCGGCTTCATCAAGAGACAGCTGGTGG
AAACCCGGCAGATCACAAAGCACGTGGCACAGATCCTGGACTCCCGGATGAACACTAAGTACGACGAGAA
TGACAAGCTGATCCGGGAAGTGAAAGTGATCACCCTGAAGTCCAAGCTGGTGTCCGATTTCCGGAAGGAT
TTCCAGTTTTACAAAGTGCGCGAGATCAACAACTACCACCACGCCCACGACGCCTACCTGAACGCCGTCG
TGGGAACCGCCCTGATCAAAAAGTACCCTAAGCTGGAAAGCGAGTTCGTGTACGGCGACTACAAGGTGTA
CGACGTGCGGAAGATGATCGCCAAGAGCGAGCAGGAAATCGGCAAGGCTACCGCCAAGTACTTCTTCTAC
AGCAACATCATGAACTTTTTCAAGACCGAGATTACCCTGGCCAACGGCGAGATCCGGAAGCGGCCTCTGA
TCGAGACAAACGGCGAAACCGGGGAGATCGTGTGGGATAAGGGCCGGGATTTTGCCACCGTGCGGAAAGT
GCTGAGCATGCCCCAAGTGAATATCGTGAAAAAGACCGAGGTGCAGACAGGCGGCTTCAGCAAAGAGTCT
ATCCTGCCCAAGAGGAACAGCGATAAGCTGATCGCCAGAAAGAAGGACTGGGACCCTAAGAAGTACGGCG
GCTTCGACAGCCCCACCGTGGCCTATTCTGTGCTGGTGGTGGCCAAAGTGGAAAAGGGCAAGTCCAAGAA
ACTGAAGAGTGTGAAAGAGCTGCTGGGGATCACCATCATGGAAAGAAGCAGCTTCGAGAAGAATCCCATC
GACTTTCTGGAAGCCAAGGGCTACAAAGAAGTGAAAAAGGACCTGATCATCAAGCTGCCTAAGTACTCCC
TGTTCGAGCTGGAAAACGGCCGGAAGAGAATGCTGGCCTCTGCCGGCGAACTGCAGAAGGGAAACGAACT
GGCCCTGCCCTCCAAATATGTGAACTTCCTGTACCTGGCCAGCCACTATGAGAAGCTGAAGGGCTCCCCC
GAGGATAATGAGCAGAAACAGCTGTTTGTGGAACAGCACAAGCACTACCTGGACGAGATCATCGAGCAGA
TCAGCGAGTTCTCCAAGAGAGTGATCCTGGCCGACGCTAATCTGGACAAAGTGCTGTCCGCCTACAACAA
GCACCGGGATAAGCCCATCAGAGAGCAGGCCGAGAATATCATCCACCTGTTTACCCTGACCAATCTGGGA
GCCCCTGCCGCCTTCAAGTACTTTGACACCACCATCGACCGGAAGAGGTACACCAGCACCAAAGAGGTGC
TGGACGCCACCCTGATCCACCAGAGCATCACCGGCCTGTACGAGACACGGATCGACCTGTCTCAGCTGGG
AGGCGACAAAAGGCCGGCGGCCACGAAAAAGGCCGGCCAGGCAAAAAAGAAAAAGGGCGGCGGGTCCGGA
GGAGAGGGCAGAGGAAGTCTCCTAACATGCGGTGACGTGGAGGAGAATCCTGGCCCAATGGTGAGCAAGG
GCGAGGAGCTGTTCACCGGGGTGGTGCCCATCCTGGTCGAGCTGGACGGCGACGTAAACGGCCACAAGTT
CAGCGTGTCCGGCGAGGGCGAGGGCGATGCCACCTACGGCAAGCTGACCCTGAAGTTCATCTGCACCACC
GGCAAGCTGCCCGTGCCCTGGCCCACCCTCGTGACCACCCTGACCTACGGCGTGCAGTGCTTCAGCCGCT
ACCCCGACCACATGAAGCAGCACGACTTCTTCAAGTCCGCCATGCCCGAAGGCTACGTCCAGGAGCGCAC
CATCTTCTTCAAGGACGACGGCAACTACAAGACCCGCGCCGAGGTGAAGTTCGAGGGCGACACCCTGGTG
AACCGCATCGAGCTGAAGGGCATCGACTTCAAGGAGGACGGCAACATCCTGGGGCACAAGCTGGAGTACA
ACTACAACAGCCACAACGTCTATATCATGGCCGACAAGCAGAAGAACGGCATCAAGGTGAACTTCAAGAT
CCGCCACAACATCGAGGACGGCAGCGTGCAGCTCGCCGACCACTACCAGCAGAACACCCCCATCGGCGAC
GGCCCCGTGCTGCTGCCCGACAACCACTACCTGAGCACCCAGTCCGCCCTGAGCAAAGACCCCAACGAGA
AGCGCGATCACATGGTCCTGCTGGAGTTCGTGACCGCCGCCGGGATCACTCTCGGCATGGACGAGCTGTA
CAAGTAAGCGGCCGCTCAACCTCTGGATTACAAAATTTGTGAAAGATTGACTGGTATTCTTAACTATGTT
GCTCCTTTTACGCTATGTGGATACGCTGCTTTAATGCCTTTGTATCATGCTATTGCTTCCCGTATGGCTT
TCATTTTCTCCTCCTTGTATAAATCCTGGTTGCTGTCTCTTTATGAGGAGTTGTGGCCCGTTGTCAGGCA
ACGTGGCGTGGTGTGCACTGTGTTTGCTGACGCAACCCCCACTGGTTGGGGCATTGCCACCACCTGTCAG
CTCCTTTCCGGGACTTTCGCTTTCCCCCTCCCTATTGCCACGGCGGAACTCATCGCCGCCTGCCTTGCCC
GCTGCTGGACAGGGGCTCGGCTGTTGGGCACTGACAATTCCGTGGTGTTGTCGGGGAAATCATCGTCCTT
TCCTTGGCTGCTCGCCTGTGTTGCCACCTGGATTCTGCGCGGGACGTCCTTCTGCTACGTCCCTTCGGCC
CTCAATCCAGCGGACCTTCCTTCCCGCGGCCTGCTGCCGGCTCTGCGGCCTCTTCCGCGTCTTCGCCTTC
GCCCTCAGACGAGTCGGATCTCCCTTTGGGCCGCCTCCCCGCAGGTACCTTTAAGACCAATGACTTACAA
GGCAGCTGTAGATCTTAGCCACTTTTTAAAAGAAAAGGGGGGACTGGAAGGGCTAATTCACTCCCAAAGA
AGTCAAGATCTGCTTTTTGCCTGTACTGGGTCTCTCTGGTTAGACCAGAGTCTCTCTGGTTAGACCAGAT
CTGAGCCTGGGAGCTCTCTGGCTAACTAGGGAACCCACTGCTTAAGCCTCAATAAAGCTTGCCTTGAGTG
CTTCAAGTAGTGTGTGCCCGTCTGTTGTGTGACTCTGGTAACTAGAGATCCCTCAGACCCTTTTAGTCAG
TGTGGAAAATCTCTAGCAGTTTAAACCCGCTGATCAGCCTCGACTGTGCCTTCTAGTTGCCAGCCATCTG
TTGTTTGCCCCTCCCCCGTGCCTTCCTTGACCCTGGAAGGTGCCACTCCCACTGTCCTTTCCTAATAAAA
TGAGGAAATTGCATCGCATTGTCTGAGTAGGTGTCATTCTATTCTGGGGGGTGGGGTGGGGCAGGACAGC
AAGGGGGAGGATTGGGAAGTCAATAGCAGGCATGCTGGGGATGCGGTGGGCTCTATGGGCGGCCGTTAAT
TAAGCTTTTGTTCCCTTTAGTGAGGGTTAATTGCGCGCTTGGCGTAATCATGGTCATAGCTGTTTCCTGT
GTGAAATTGTTATCCGCTCACAATTCCACACAACATACGAGCCGGGAGCATAAAGTGTAAAGCCTGGGGT
GCCTAATGAGTGAGCTAACTCACATTAATTGCGTTGCGCTCACTGCCCGCTTTCCAGTCGGGAAACCTGT
CGTGCCAGCTGCATTAATGAATCGGCCAACGCGCGGGGAGAGGCGGTTTGCGTATTGGGCGCTCTTCCGC
TTCCTCGCTCACTGACTCGCTGCGCTCGGTCGTTCGGCTGCGGCGAGCGGTATCAGCTCACTCAAAGGCG
GTAATACGGTTATCCACAGAATCAGGGGATAACGCAGGAAAGAACATGTGAGCAAAAGGCCAGCAAAAGG
CCAGGAACCGTAAAAAGGCCGCGTTGCTGGCGTTTTTCCATAGGCTCCGCCCCCCTGACGAGCATCACAA
AAATCGACGCTCAAGTCAGAGGTGGCGAAACCCGACAGGACTATAAAGATACCAGGCGTTTCCCCCTGGA
AGCTCCCTCGTGCGCTCTCCTGTTCCGACCCTGCCGCTTACCGGATACCTGTCCGCCTTTCTCCCTTCGG
GAAGCGTGGCGCTTTCTCATAGCTCACGCTGTAGGTATCTCAGTTCGGTGTAGGTCGTTCGCTCCAAGCT
GGGCTGTGTGCACGAACCCCCCGTTCAGCCCGACCGCTGCGCCTTATCCGGTAACTATCGTCTTGAGTCC
AACCCGGTAAGACACGACTTATCGCCACTGGCAGCAGCCACTGGTAACAGGATTAGCAGAGCGAGGTATG
TAGGCGGTGCTACAGAGTTCTTGAAGTGGTGGCCTAACTACGGCTACACTAGAAGAACAGTATTTGGTAT
CTGCGCTCTGCTGAAGCCAGTTACCTTCGGAAAAAGAGTTGGTAGCTCTTGATCCGGCAAACAAACCACC
GCTGGTAGCGGTGGTTTTTTTGTTTGCAAGCAGCAGATTACGCGCAGAAAAAAAGGATCTCAAGAAGATC
CTTTGATCTTTTCTACGGGGTCTGACGCTCAGTGGAACGAAAACTCACGTTAAGGGATTTTGGTCATGAG
ATTATCAAAAAGGATCTTCACCTAGATCCTTTTAAATTAAAAATGAAGTTTTAAATCAATCTAAAGTATA
TATGAGTAAACTTGGTCTGACAGTTACCAATGCTTAATCAGTGAGGCACCTATCTCAGCGATCTGTCTAT
TTCGTTCATCCATAGTTGCCTGACTCCCCGTCGTGTAGATAACTACGATACGGGAGGGCTTACCATCTGG
CCCCAGTGCTGCAATGATACCGCGAGACCCACGCTCACCGGCTCCAGATTTATCAGCAATAAACCAGCCA
GCCGGAAGGGCCGAGCGCAGAAGTGGTCCTGCAACTTTATCCGCCTCCATCCAGTCTATTAATTGTTGCC
GGGAAGCTAGAGTAAGTAGTTCGCCAGTTAATAGTTTGCGCAACGTTGTTGCCATTGCTACAGGCATCGT
GGTGTCACGCTCGTCGTTTGGTATGGCTTCATTCAGCTCCGGTTCCCAACGATCAAGGCGAGTTACATGA
TCCCCCATGTTGTGCAAAAAAGCGGTTAGCTCCTTCGGTCCTCCGATCGTTGTCAGAAGTAAGTTGGCCG
CAGTGTTATCACTCATGGTTATGGCAGCACTGCATAATTCTCTTACTGTCATGCCATCCGTAAGATGCTT
TTCTGTGACTGGTGAGTACTCAACCAAGTCATTCTGAGAATAGTGTATGCGGCGACCGAGTTGCTCTTGC
CCGGCGTCAATACGGGATAATACCGCGCCACATAGCAGAACTTTAAAAGTGCTCATCATTGGAAAACGTT
CTTCGGGGCGAAAACTCTCAAGGATCTTACCGCTGTTGAGATCCAGTTCGATGTAACCCACTCGTGCACC
CAACTGATCTTCAGCATCTTTTACTTTCACCAGCGTTTCTGGGTGAGCAAAAACAGGAAGGCAAAATGCC
GCAAAAAAGGGAATAAGGGCGACACGGAAATGTTGAATACTCATACTCTTCCTTTTTCAATATTATTGAA
GCATTTATCAGGGTTATTGTCTCATGAGCGGATACATATTTGAATGTATTTAGAAAAATAAACAAATAGG
GGTTCCGCGCACATTTCCCCGAAAAGTGCCACCTAAATTG
Features (pLannotate 1.2.2; 29 found; start..end, strand, type, name):
     22..450     -  rep_origin     f1 ori (sequence partly withheld): f1 bacteriophage origin of replication; arrow indicates direction of (+) strand synthesis
    455..610     -  CDS            lacZα (fragment): LacZα fragment of β-galactosidase; lacZ fragment
    618..636     +  promoter       T7 promoter: promoter for bacteriophage T7 RNA polymerase
    650..950     +  enhancer       CMV enhancer: human cytomegalovirus immediate early enhancer
    951..1150    +  promoter       CMV promoter: human cytomegalovirus (CMV) immediate early promoter
   1168..1348    +  LTR            5' LTR (truncated): truncated 5' long terminal repeat (LTR) from HIV-1
   1395..1520    +  misc_feature   HIV-1 Ψ: packaging signal of human immunodeficiency virus type 1
   1504..1842    +  CDS            HIV-1 gag (fragment): gag protein from human immunodeficiency virus 1; gag
   2019..2252    +  misc_feature   RRE: The Rev response element (RRE) of HIV-1 allows for Rev-dependent mRNA export from the nucleus to the cytoplasm.
   2629..2729    +  CDS            Rev (fragment): human immunodeficiency virus 1 (HIV-1) Rev protein; rev; enhances nuclear export of unspliced and incompletely spliced viral mRNAs
   2779..2896    +  misc_feature   cPPT/CTS: central polypurine tract and central termination sequence of HIV-1
   3386..3597    +  promoter       EF-1α core promoter: core promoter for human elongation factor EF-1α
   3598..4540    +  intron         EF-1α intron A: intron upstream of the start codon of human EF-1α
   4687..6288    +  CDS            Cas9(N): N-terminal portion of Streptococcus pyogenes Cas9 (Zetsche et al., 2015)
   6289..8787    +  CDS            Cas9(C): C-terminal portion of Streptococcus pyogenes Cas9 (Zetsche et al., 2015)
   8788..8835    +  CDS            nucleoplasmin NLS: bipartite nuclear localization signal from nucleoplasmin
   8908..9627    +  CDS            EGFP: the original enhanced GFP (Yang et al., 1996) mammalian codon-optimized
   9636..10222   +  misc_feature   WPRE: woodchuck hepatitis virus posttranscriptional regulatory element
  10216..10362   +  CDS            nef (fragment): NEF_HV1LA - Experimental evidence at protein level: Swiss-Prot protein existence level 1. Extracellular Nef protein targets CD4(+) T-lymphocytes for apoptosis by interacting with CXCR4 surface receptors. From Human immunodeficiency virus type 1 group M subtype B (isolate Lai) (HIV-1).
  10370..10548   +  LTR            5' LTR (truncated): truncated 5' long terminal repeat (LTR) from HIV-1
  10574..10685   +  polyA_signal   bGH poly(A) signal: bovine growth hormone polyadenylation signal
  10824..10842   -  promoter       T3 promoter: promoter for bacteriophage T3 RNA polymerase
  10885..10907   -  protein_bind   lac operator (fragment): The lac repressor binds to the lac operator to inhibit transcription in E. coli. This inhibition can be relieved by adding lactose or isopropyl-β-D-thiogalactopyranoside (IPTG). lac repressor encoded by lacI
  10911..10941   -  promoter       lac promoter: promoter for the E. coli lac operon
  10956..10977   -  protein_bind   CAP binding site: CAP binding activates transcription in the presence of cAMP. E. coli catabolite activator protein
  10990..11082   -  CDS            lacI (fragment): lac repressor; lacI; The lac repressor binds to the lac operator to inhibit transcription in E. coli. This inhibition can be relieved by adding lactose or isopropyl-β-D-thiogalactopyranoside (IPTG).
  11265..11853   -  rep_origin     ori: high-copy-number ColE1/pMB1/pBR322/pUC origin of replication
  12024..12884   -  CDS            AmpR: β-lactamase; bla; confers resistance to ampicillin, carbenicillin, and related antibiotics
  12885..12989   -  promoter       AmpR promoter: bla
