[The description below was written by a language model from this plasmid's Addgene catalogue record and pLannotate feature annotations shown in this document.]
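Description:
pKLV2-EF1a-Cas9GFP-W is a lentiviral CRISPR vector of about 13 kb, derived from pKLV2-EF1a-Cas9Bsd-W, that expresses Streptococcus pyogenes Cas9 fused at its C-terminus to GFP. It is propagated in E. coli through a high-copy ColE1/pUC-type origin with ampicillin selection (AmpR under its own bla promoter). The backbone also retains an f1 origin, lacZα and lac regulatory remnants, and flanking T7 and T3 promoters typical of a phagemid-style cloning vector.

The viral cassette is arranged in the third-generation style. A CMV enhancer/promoter replaces the U3 region upstream of a truncated HIV-1 5' LTR to drive genomic RNA production in packaging cells. This is followed by the Ψ packaging signal with a gag fragment, the RRE for Rev-dependent nuclear export, and the cPPT/CTS. Within the transfer region, the human EF-1α core promoter with its intron A drives the Cas9 open reading frame. The annotation splits this into N- and C-terminal portions, but they are contiguous. Cas9 is followed by a nucleoplasmin bipartite NLS and then EGFP (the 720 bp insert), consistent with the stated C-terminal fusion; the short sequence between the NLS and EGFP is not annotated. A WPRE downstream enhances transcript expression, and the cassette ends in a truncated 3' LTR (labelled as a 5' LTR by the annotation tool) followed by a bGH polyadenylation signal.

No mammalian drug-resistance marker or sgRNA cassette is annotated, so transduced cells would be identified or sorted by GFP fluorescence. The vector is suited to generating Cas9-expressing cell lines for CRISPR editing or screening, with guide RNAs supplied separately.
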