Addgene plasmid #200100: pKLV2-EF1a-Cas9GFP-W
Purpose: Lentiviral vector expressing Cas9 fused with GFP at the C-terminus
Depositing lab: Kosuke Yusa. Depositing organization: Kyoto University, Institute for Life and Medical Sciences. Publication: Canonical BAF complex regulates the oncogenic program in human T-cell acute lymphoblastic leukemia. Aoki K, Hyuga M, Tarumoto Y, Nishibuchi G, Ueda A, Ochi Y, Sugino S, Mikami T, Kobushi H, Kato I, Akahane K, Inukai T, Takaori-Kondo A, Takita J, Ogawa S, Yusa K. Blood. 2023 Nov 3:blood.2023020857. doi: 10.1182/blood.2023020857. PubMed 37922452.
Backbone
  Vector backbone: pKLV2-EF1a-Cas9Bsd-W
  Backbone manufacturer: addgene
  Total vector size (bp): 13025
  Vector type: Lentiviral, CRISPR
Growth in bacteria
  Bacterial resistance: Ampicillin, 100 μg/mL
  Growth temperature: 37°C
  Growth strain: NEB Stable
  Copy number: Unknown
Gene/Insert
  Gene/Insert name: GFP
  Insert size (bp): 720
  Cloning method: Gateway Cloning
  Sequencing primers: 5′ CAAGCACCGGGATAAGCCCA
Terms and licenses: Academic/Nonprofit Terms; Industry Terms: Not Available to Industry
How to cite: pKLV2-EF1a-Cas9GFP-W was a gift from Kosuke Yusa (Addgene plasmid # 200100 ; http://n2t.net/addgene:200100 ; RRID:Addgene_200100)
